>Addgene plasmid #106938 | pX-RCC1-HA | addgene full sequence | sequence record 204945 | Addgene NGS Result
CGTTACATAACTTACGGTAAATGGCCCGCCTGGCTGACCGCCCAACGACCCCCGCCCATTGACGTCAATA
ATGACGTATGTTCCCATAGTAACGCCAATAGGGACTTTCCATTGACGTCAATGGGTGGAGTATTTACGGT
AAACTGCCCACTTGGCAGTACATCAAGTGTATCATATGCCAAGTACGCCCCCTATTGACGTCAATGACGG
TAAATGGCCCGCCTGGCATTATGCCCAGTACATGACCTTATGGGACTTTCCTACTTGGCAGTACATCTAC
GTATTAGTCATCGCTATTACCATGGTGATGCGGTTTTGGCAGTACATCAATGGGCGTGGATAGCGGTTTG
ACTCACGGGGATTTCCAAGTCTCCACCCCATTGACGTCAATGGGAGTTTGTTTTGGCACCAAAATCAACG
GGACTTTCCAAAATGTCGTAACAACTCCGCCCCATTGACGCAAATGGGCGGTAGGCGTGTACGGTGGGAG
GTCTATATAAGCAGAGCTCTCTGGCTAACTAGAGAACCCACTGCTTACTGGCTTATCGAAATTAATACGA
CTCACTATAGGGAGACCCAAGCTCTAGAACTAGTGGATCCCCCGGGCTGCAGGAATTCGATATCAAGCTT
ATGGCCTCACCCAAGCGCATAGCTAAAAGAAGGTCCCCCCCAGCAGATGCCATCCCCAAAAGCAAGAAGG
TGAAGGTCTCACACAGGTCCCACAGCACAGAACCCGGCTTGGTGCTGACACTAGGCCAGGGCGACGTGGG
CCAGCTGGGGCTGGGTGAGAATGTGATGGAGAGGAAGAAGCCGGCCCTGGTATCCATTCCGGAGGATGTT
GTGCAGGCTGAGGCTGGGGGCATGCACACCGTGTGTCTAAGCAAAAGTGGCCAGGTCTATTCCTTCGGCT
GCAATGATGAGGGTGCCCTGGGAAGGGACACATCAGTGGAGGGCTCGGAGATGGTCCCTGGGAAAGTGGA
GCTGCAAGAGAAGGTGGTACAGGTGTCAGCAGGAGACAGTCACACAGCAGCCCTCACCGATGATGGCCGT
GTCTTCCTCTGGGGCTCCTTCCGGGACAATAACGGTGTGATTGGACTGTTGGAGCCCATGAAGAAGAGCA
TGGTGCCTGTGCAGGTGCAGCTGGATGTGCCTGTGGTAAAGGTGGCCTCAGGAAACGACCACTTGGTGAT
GCTGACAGCTGATGGTGACCTCTACACCTTGGGCTGCGGGGAACAGGGCCAGCTAGGCCGTGTGCCTGAG
TTATTTGCCAACCGTGGTGGCCGGCAAGGCCTCGAACGACTCCTGGTCCCCAAGTGTGTGATGCTGAAAT
CCAGGGGAAGCCGGGGCCACGTGAGATTCCAGGATGCCTTTTGTGGTGCCTATTTCACCTTTGCCATCTC
CCATGAGGGCCACGTGTACGGCTTCGGCCTCTCCAACTACCATCAGCTTGGAACTCCGGGCACAGAATCT
TGCTTCATACCCCAGAACCTAACATCCTTCAAGAATTCCACCAAGTCCTGGGTGGGCTTCTCTGGTGGCC
AGCACCATACAGTCTGCATGGATTCGGAAGGAAAAGCATACAGCCTGGGCCGGGCTGAGTATGGGCGGCT
GGGCCTTGGAGAGGGTGCTGAGGAGAAGAGCATACCCACCCTCATCTCCAGGCTGCCTGCTGTCTCCTCG
GTGGCTTGTGGGGCCTCTGTGGGGTATGCTGTGACCAAGGATGGTCGTGTTTTCGCCTGGGGCATGGGCA
CCAACTACCAGCTGGGCACAGGGCAGGATGAGGACGCCTGGAGCCCTGTGGAGATGATGGGCAAACAGCT
GGAGAACCGTGTGGTCTTATCTGTGTCCAGCGGGGGCCAGCATACAGTCTTATTAGTCAAGGACAAAGAA
CAGAGCTACCCATACGACGTCCCAGACTACGCTTAGGTCGACCTCGAGGGATCTTCCATACCTACCAGTT
CTGCGCCTGCAGGTCGCGGCCGCGACTCTAGAGGATCTTTGTGAAGGAACCTTACTTCTGTGGTGTGACA
TAATTGGACAAACTACCTACAGAGATTTAAAGCTCTAAGGTAAATATAAAATTTTTAAGTGTATAATGTG
TTAAACTACTGATTCTAATTGTTTGTGTATTTTAGATTCCAACCTATGGAACTGATGAATGGGAGCAGTG
GTGGAATGCCTTTAATGAGGAAAACCTGTTTTGCTCAGAAGAAATGCCATCTAGTGATGATGAGGCTACT
GCTGACTCTCAACATTCTACTCCTCCAAAAAAGAAGAGAAAGGTAGAAGACCCCAAGGACTTTCCTTCAG
AATTGCTAAGTTTTTTGAGTCATGCTGTGTTTAGTAATAGAACTCTTGCTTGCTTTGCTATTTACACCAC
AAAGGAAAAAGCTGCACTGCTATACAAGAAAATTATGGAAAAATATTTGATGTATAGTGCCTTGACTAGA
GATCATAATCAGCCATACCACATTTGTAGAGGTTTTACTTGCTTTAAAAAACCTCCCACACCTCCCCCTG
AACCTGAAACATAAAATGAATGCAATTGTTGTTGTTAACTTGTTTATTGCAGCTTATAATGGTTACAAAT
AAAGCAATAGCATCACAAATTTCACAAATAAAGCATTTTTTTCACTGCATTCTAGTTGTGGTTTGTCCAA
ACTCATCAATGTATCTTATCATGTCTGGATCCTGGCGTAATAGCGAAGAGGCCCGCACCGATCGCCCTTC
CCAACAGTTGCGCAGCCTGAATGGCGAATGGG
[124 nt withheld, positions 2763-2886]
C
[91 nt withheld, positions 2888-2978]
A
[49 nt withheld, positions 2980-3028]
CCTTTGACGTTGGAGTCCACGTTCTTT
[37 nt withheld, positions 3056-3092]
ACCCTATCTCGGTCTATTCTTTTGATTTATAAGGGATTTTGCCGATTTCGGCCTATTGGTTAAAAAATGA
GCTGATTTAACAAAAATTTAACGCGAATTTTAACAAAATATTAACGCTTACAATTTAGGTGGCACTTTTC
GGGGAAATGTGCGCGGAACCCCTATTTGTTTATTTTTCTAAATACATTCAAATATGTATCCGCTCATGAG
ACAATAACCCTGATAAATGCTTCAATAATATTGAAAAAGGAAGAGTATGAGTATTCAACATTTCCGTGTC
GCCCTTATTCCCTTTTTTGCGGCATTTTGCCTTCCTGTTTTTGCTCACCCAGAAACGCTGGTGAAAGTAA
AAGATGCTGAAGATCAGTTGGGTGCACGAGTGGGTTACATCGAACTGGATCTCAACAGCGGTAAGATCCT
TGAGAGTTTTCGCCCCGAAGAACGTTTTCCAATGATGAGCACTTTTAAAGTTCTGCTATGTGGCGCGGTA
TTATCCCGTATTGACGCCGGGCAAGAGCAACTCGGTCGCCGCATACACTATTCTCAGAATGACTTGGTTG
AGTACTCACCAGTCACAGAAAAGCATCTTACGGATGGCATGACAGTAAGAGAATTATGCAGTGCTGCCAT
AACCATGAGTGATAACACTGCGGCCAACTTACTTCTGACAACGATCGGAGGACCGAAGGAGCTAACCGCT
TTTTTGCACAACATGGGGGATCATGTAACTCGCCTTGATCGTTGGGAACCGGAGCTGAATGAAGCCATAC
CAAACGACGAGCGTGACACCACGATGCCTGTAGCAATGGCAACAACGTTGCGCAAACTATTAACTGGCGA
ACTACTTACTCTAGCTTCCCGGCAACAATTAATAGACTGGATGGAGGCGGATAAAGTTGCAGGACCACTT
CTGCGCTCGGCCCTTCCGGCTGGCTGGTTTATTGCTGATAAATCTGGAGCCGGTGAGCGTGGGTCTCGCG
GTATCATTGCAGCACTGGGGCCAGATGGTAAGCCCTCCCGTATCGTAGTTATCTACACGACGGGGAGTCA
GGCAACTATGGATGAACGAAATAGACAGATCGCTGAGATAGGTGCCTCACTGATTAAGCATTGGTAACTG
TCAGACCAAGTTTACTCATATATACTTTAGATTGATTTAAAACTTCATTTTTAATTTAAAAGGATCTAGG
TGAAGATCCTTTTTGATAATCTCATGACCAAAATCCCTTAACGTGAGTTTTCGTTCCACTGAGCGTCAGA
CCCCGTAGAAAAGATCAAAGGATCTTCTTGAGATCCTTTTTTTCTGCGCGTAATCTGCTGCTTGCAAACA
AAAAAACCACCGCTACCAGCGGTGGTTTGTTTGCCGGATCAAGAGCTACCAACTCTTTTTCCGAAGGTAA
CTGGCTTCAGCAGAGCGCAGATACCAAATACTGTTCTTCTAGTGTAGCCGTAGTTAGGCCACCACTTCAA
GAACTCTGTAGCACCGCCTACATACCTCGCTCTGCTAATCCTGTTACCAGTGGCTGCTGCCAGTGGCGAT
AAGTCGTGTCTTACCGGGTTGGACTCAAGACGATAGTTACCGGATAAGGCGCAGCGGTCGGGCTGAACGG
GGGGTTCGTGCACACAGCCCAGCTTGGAGCGAACGACCTACACCGAACTGAGATACCTACAGCGTGAGCT
ATGAGAAAGCGCCACGCTTCCCGAAGGGAGAAAGGCGGACAGGTATCCGGTAAGCGGCAGGGTCGGAACA
GGAGAGCGCACGAGGGAGCTTCCAGGGGGAAACGCCTGGTATCTTTATAGTCCTGTCGGGTTTCGCCACC
TCTGACTTGAGCGTCGATTTTTGTGATGCTCGTCAGGGGGGCGGAGCCTATGGAAAAACGCCAGCAACGC
GGCCTTTTTACGGTTCCTGGCCTTTTGCTGGCCTTTTGCTCACATGTTCTTTCCTGCGTTATCCCCTGAT
TCTGTGGATAACCGTATTACCGCCTTTGAGTGAGCTGATACCGCTCGCCGCAGCCGAACGACCGAGCGCA
GCGAGTCAGTGAGCGAGGAAGCGGAAGAGCGCCCAATACGCAAACCGCCTCTCCCCGCGCGTTGGCCGAT
TCATTAATGCAGCTAGTTATTAATAGTAATCAATTACGGGGTCATTAGTTCATAGCCCATATATGGAGTT
CCG
Features (pLannotate 1.2.2; 19 found; start..end, strand, type, name):
      1..304     +  enhancer       CMV enhancer: human cytomegalovirus immediate early enhancer
    305..508     +  promoter       CMV promoter: human cytomegalovirus (CMV) immediate early promoter
    504..537     +  LTR            5' LTR (truncated) (fragment): truncated 5' long terminal repeat (LTR) from HIV-1
    553..571     +  promoter       T7 promoter: promoter for bacteriophage T7 RNA polymerase
    581..632     +  misc_feature   MCS (fragment): pBluescript multiple cloning site
    637..1896    +  CDS            RCC1: RCC1_HUMAN - Also known as CHC1. Experimental evidence at protein level: Swiss-Prot protein existence level 1. Guanine-nucleotide releasing factor that promotes the exchange of Ran-bound GDP by GTP, and thereby plays an important role in RAN-mediated functions in nuclear import and mitosis (PubMed:1944575, PubMed:17435751, PubMed:20668449, PubMed:22215983, PubMed:11336674). Contributes to the generation of high levels of chromosome-associated, GTP-bound RAN, which is important for mitotic spindle assembly and normal progress through mitosis (PubMed:12194828, PubMed:17435751, PubMed:22215983).
   1994..2068    +  CDS            small t antigen (fragment): SV40 (simian virus 40) small t antigen
   2070..2135    +  intron         small t intron: SV40 (simian virus 40) small t antigen intron
   2265..2285    +  CDS            SV40 NLS: nuclear localization signal of SV40 (simian virus 40) large T antigen
   2292..2426    +  CDS            LT_POVHA (fragment): Protein inferred from homology: Swiss-Prot protein existence level 3. Isoform large T antigen is a key early protein essential for both driving viral replication and inducing cellular transformation. Plays a role in viral genome replication by driving entry of quiescent cells into the cell cycle and by autoregulating the synthesis of viral early mRNA. Displays highly oncogenic activities by corrupting the host cellular checkpoint mechanisms that guard cell division and the transcription, replication, and repair of DNA. Participates in the modulation of cellular gene expression preceeding viral
   2451..2534    +  CDS            large T antigen (fragment): large T antigen from SV40 (simian virus 40)
   2557..2691    +  polyA_signal   SV40 poly(A) signal: SV40 polyadenylation signal
   2692..2758    +  CDS            lacZα (fragment): LacZα fragment of β-galactosidase; lacZ fragment
   2763..3191    +  rep_origin     f1 ori (sequence partly withheld): f1 bacteriophage origin of replication; arrow indicates direction of (+) strand synthesis
   3244..3348    +  promoter       AmpR promoter: bla
   3349..4209    +  CDS            AmpR: β-lactamase; bla; confers resistance to ampicillin, carbenicillin, and related antibiotics
   4380..4968    +  rep_origin     ori: high-copy-number ColE1/pMB1/pBR322/pUC origin of replication
   5151..5206    +  CDS            lacI (fragment): lac repressor; lacI; The lac repressor binds to the lac operator to inhibit transcription in E. coli. This inhibition can be relieved by adding lactose or isopropyl-β-D-thiogalactopyranoside (IPTG).
   5205..5265    +  enhancer       CMV enhancer (fragment): human cytomegalovirus immediate early enhancer
