[The description below was written by a language model from this plasmid's Addgene catalogue record and pLannotate feature annotations shown in this document.]
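Description:
pX-RCC1-HA is a mammalian expression plasmid for transient production of HA-tagged human RCC1. It is built on pX, an expression vector derived from pBluescript. In E. coli it is maintained at high copy through a ColE1/pUC-type origin and selected with ampicillin via the β-lactamase gene and its own promoter. An f1 phage origin and short remnants of lacZα and lacI are carried over from the pBluescript parent. The sequenced plasmid is 5,265 nt. This agrees closely with the catalogued backbone of about 4 kb plus an insert of about 1.3 kb.

The expression cassette begins with the human cytomegalovirus immediate-early enhancer and promoter, followed by a T7 promoter and part of the pBluescript polylinker. The RCC1 coding sequence lies immediately downstream and was cloned between HindIII and SalI sites. The record places the HA epitope at the C-terminus of the insert. The feature table does not annotate the tag separately, but the listed insert size is slightly longer than the annotated RCC1 reading frame, which leaves room for it. Downstream is an SV40 early-region segment containing the small t antigen intron and the SV40 polyadenylation signal, which provide splicing and 3′ end processing of the transcript. The small t and large T antigen fragments and the NLS annotated here are most likely automated matches within this non-coding processing block, not expressed products. The short "HIV-1 LTR" hit next to the CMV promoter is likewise probably an annotation artefact.

RCC1 is the guanine nucleotide exchange factor for the Ran GTPase. It generates chromatin-associated Ran-GTP, which is needed for nuclear transport and mitotic spindle assembly. The plasmid allows RCC1 to be overexpressed in transfected mammalian cells and detected through the HA epitope. The associated study examined Ran-dependent control of the centrosome cycle.
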