Addgene plasmid #106938: pX-RCC1-HA
Purpose: Transient expression of HA-tagged RCC1 in mammalian cells (CMV promoter)
Depositing lab: Patrizia Lavia. Depositing organization: CNR, Istituto di Biologia e Patologia Molecolari. Publication: E1A deregulates the centrosome cycle in a Ran GTPase-dependent manner. DeLuca A, Mangiacasale R, Severino A, Malquori L, Baldi A, Palena A, Mileo AM, Lavia P, Paggi MG. Cancer Res. 2003 Mar 15;63(6):1430-7. PubMed 12649209.
Backbone
  Vector backbone: pBluescript-derived pX expression vector
  Backbone manufacturer: Pidder Jansen-Durr lab; pX derives from commercial pBluescript
  Backbone size w/o insert (bp): 3985
  Vector type: Mammalian Expression
Growth in bacteria
  Bacterial resistance: Ampicillin, 100 μg/mL
  Growth temperature: 37°C
  Growth strain: DH5alpha
  Copy number: High Copy
Gene/Insert
  Gene/Insert name: human RCC1-HA
  Species: H. sapiens (human)
  Insert size (bp): 1293
  Entrez Gene: RCC1 (a.k.a. CHC1, RCC1-I)
  Promoter: CMV promoter
  Tag / fusion protein: HA (C terminal on insert)
  Cloning method: Restriction Enzyme; 5′ cloning site HindIII (unknown if destroyed); 3′ cloning site SalI (unknown if destroyed)
Terms and licenses: Academic/Nonprofit Terms; Industry Terms: Not Available to Industry
Depositor comments: This plasmid was created by Antonella Palena in the Lavia Lab.
How to cite: pX-RCC1-HA was a gift from Patrizia Lavia (Addgene plasmid # 106938 ; http://n2t.net/addgene:106938 ; RRID:Addgene_106938)
